>Addgene plasmid #119887 | pDD103 | addgene full sequence | sequence record 236071 | Addgene NGS Result
ATGGTGAGCAAGGGCGAGGAGGATAACATGGCCATCATCAAGGAGTTCATGCGCTTCAAGGTGCACATGG
AGGGCTCCGTGAACGGCCACGAGTTCGAGATCGAGGGCGAGGGCGAGGGCCGCCCCTACGAGGGCACCCA
GACCGCCAAGCTGAAGGTGACCAAGGGTGGCCCCCTGCCCTTCGCCTGGGACATCCTGTCCCCTCAGTTC
ATGTACGGCTCCAAGGCCTACGTGAAGCACCCCGCCGACATCCCCGACTACTTGAAGCTGTCCTTCCCCG
AGGGCTTCAAGTGGGAGCGCGTGATGAACTTCGAGGACGGCGGCGTGGTGACCGTGACCCAGGACTCCTC
CCTGCAGGACGGCGAGTTCATCTACAAGGTGAAGCTGCGCGGCACCAACTTCCCCTCCGACGGCCCCGTA
ATGCAGAAGAAGACCATGGGCTGGGAGGCCTCCTCCGAGCGGATGTACCCCGAGGACGGCGCCCTGAAGG
GCGAGATCAAGCAGAGGCTGAAGCTGAAGGACGGCGGCCACTACGACGCTGAGGTCAAGACCACCTACAA
GGCCAAGAAGCCCGTGCAGCTGCCCGGCGCCTACAACGTCAACATCAAGTTGGACATCACCTCCCACAAC
GAGGACTACACCATCGTGGAACAGTACGAACGCGCCGAGGGCCGCCACTCCACCGGCGGCATGGACGAGC
TGTACAAGTAACCTGAATTCGAGCTGGATCCAGCTTCCTCGCTCACTGACTCGCTGCGCTCGGTCGTTCG
GCTGCGGCGAGCGGTATCAGCTCACTCAAAGGCGGTAATACGGTTATCCACAGAATCAGGGGATAACGCA
GGAAAGAACATGTGAGCAAAAGGCCAGCAAAAGGCCAGGAACCGTAAAAAGGCCGCGTTGCTGGCGTTTT
TCCATAGGCTCCGCCCCCCTGACGAGCATCACAAAAATCGACGCTCAAGTCAGAGGTGGCGAAACCCGAC
AGGACTATAAAGATACCAGGCGTTTCCCCCTGGAAGCTCCCTCGTGCGCTCTCCTGTTTCGACCCTGCCG
CTTACCGGATACCTGTCCGCCTTTCTCCCTTCGGGAAGCGTGGCGCTTTCTCATAGCTCACGCTGTAGGT
ATCTCAGTTCGGTGTAGGTCGTTCGCTCCAAGCTGGGCTGTGTGCACGAACCCCCCGTTCAGCCCGACCG
CTGCGCCTTATCCGGTAACTATCGTCTTGAGTCCAACCCGGTAAGACACGACTTATCGCCACTGGCAGCA
GCCACTGGTAACAGGATTAGCAGAGCGAGGTATGTAGGCGGTGCTACAGAGTTCTTGAAGTGGTGGCCTA
ACTACGGCTACACTAGAAGAACAGTATTTGGTATCTGCGCTCTGCTGAAGCCAGTTACCTTCGGAAAAAG
AGTTGGTAGCTCTTGATCCGGCAAACAAACCACCGCTGGTAGCGGTGGTTTTTTTGTTTGCAAGCAGCAG
ATTACGCGCAGAAAAAAAGGATCTCAAGAAGATCCTTTGATCTTTTCTACGGGGTCTGACGCTCAGTGGA
ACGAAAACTCACGTTAAGGGATTTTGGTCATGAGATTATCAAAAAGGATCTTCACCTAGATCCTTTTGGG
GTGGGCGAAGAACTCCAGCATGAGATCCCCGCGCTGGAGGATCATCCAGCCGGCGTCCCGGAAAACGATT
CCGAAGCCCAACCTTTCATAGAAGGCGGCGGTGGAATCGAAATCTCGTGATGGCAGGTTGGGCGTCGCTT
GGTCGGTCATTTCGAACCCCAGAGTCCCGCTCAGAAGAACTCGTCAAGAAGGCGATAGAAGGCGATGCGC
TGCGAATCGGGAGCGGCGATACCGTAAAGCACGAGGAAGCGGTCAGCCCATTCGCCGCCAAGCTCTTCAG
CAATATCACGGGTAGCCAACGCTATGTCCTGATAGCGGTCCGCCACACCCAGCCGGCCACAGTCGATGAA
TCCAGAAAAGCGGCCATTTTCCACCATGATATTCGGCAAGCAGGCATCGCCATGGGTCACGACGAGATCC
TCGCCGTCGGGCATCCGCGCCTTGAGCCTGGCGAACAGTTCGGCTGGCGCGAGCCCCTGATGCTCTTCGT
CCAGATCATCCTGATCGACAAGACCGGCTTCCATCCGAGTACGTGCTCGCTCGATGCGATGTTTCGCTTG
GTGGTCGAATGGGCAGGTAGCCGGATCAAGCGTATGCAGCCGCCGCATTGCATCAGCCATGATGGATACT
TTCTCGGCAGGAGCAAGGTGAGATGACAGGAGATCCTGCCCCGGCACTTCGCCCAATAGCAGCCAGTCCC
TTCCCGCTTCAGTGACAACGTCGAGCACAGCTGCGCAAGGAACGCCCGTCGTGGCCAGCCACGATAGCCG
CGCTGCCTCGTCTTGGAGTTCATTCAGGGCACCGGACAGGTCGGTCTTGACAAAAAGAACCGGGCGCCCC
TGCGCTGACAGCCGGAACACGGCGGCATCAGAGCAGCCGATTGTCTGTTGTGCCCAGTCATAGCCGAATA
GCCTCTCCACCCAAGCGGCCGGAGAACCTGCGTGCAATCCATCTTGTTCAATCATGCGAAACGATCCTCA
TCCTGTCTCTTGATCAGATCTTGATCCCCTGCGCCATCAGATCCTTGGCGGCAAGAAAGCCATCCAGTTT
ACTTTGCAGGGCTTCCCAACCTTACCAGAGGGCGCCCCAGCTGGCAATTCCGGTTCGCTTGCTGTCCATA
AAACCGCCCAGTCTAGCTATCGCCATGTAAGCCCACTGCAAGCTACCTGCTTTCTCTTTGCGCTTGCGTC
TGACATTCATCCGGGGTCAGCACCGTTTCTGCGGACTGGCTTTCTACGTGTTCCGCTTCCTTTAGCAGCC
CTTGCGCCCTGAGTGCTTGCGGCAGCGTGAAGCTAGCGTCTACCAGGACTTTTACCTGTCCGACCCGTTG
CAACGGAACCCCCCACGGAACCCCCGCGACACCCGCTCCCCAATTGCGTTAGAACAGCGGTGGATTGTCG
GCTTCGTTGTGGGCCTTTTGAGCCGCTTCCTGTTCTGCCGCACGCTCTTTCCTCGCCCGATAGCCGAGTC
GCTTAACGGTGTCCAGATGCAGCCCGAAATGTTTGGCCGTTTGCGGCCAAGAGTGGCCCTCGTCGTCGTG
ATAGGCGCGGATGCGTTCGCGGCGTGCAGCCTGCTCGGCGAGCCACTCGCTGCGTTCCTGCGCCACGAGC
CGGACGACGTGGCGTTCGGATAGTCCGGTGATTCGAGCGCCTTCGGCGGCGGTCACGCGCCGCTTTTTGC
GGACAGTCGGCTGCCGGTTGTAGCCGTCGCTGTAGCCGTCGCTCATAGCAATGCCTCCATGGCTGACGCG
GACTTTGCGCGCCGCGCAACTGTGCTCGCCGCCGTGCGCGCTGCTGCGCCCTTCCGCGAGATGGCCGACT
GGCGCGCACTGAGTGTGGCCTCGTAGACCACGATCCCGTCCGCCCAAATGCGCGACTTGGTTGTGATCCA
ACGCCAAATGCTGTTGGCGATGGCGCGGACCTCGCTGTCCGGTAGCGGTCCGGGACACACGTCGTTGCAC
GGGAACTCGGCGTTTCGCGCGTGGCACTCGGCATAGATCGCGCGGCCGAGTCCGTCCACGTTCCGGGTCG
GCAGGTAGATCCGCATGAGGGCGGGACGATAGGCCCACAACCTGACGGAATCGAACAGTGCGCAATTCCG
CCCTAGCGGCGTCGGAGCCGCTTTGTACGTGGTCTGCTGACGCCAGCGCGGCGGTGGCATGTTCGCGCCG
AGCTCGGCCTCGATGTGGCTGAGTGTGTAGAGATCTGAGTGGAGCCATTCCGTTTCCCAGGCGATGTGGC
CGGGGTTTTTGGTCATGAGGCCTGAGTAACTGCGGTCGCCGTCCACGGCGCGCCGAAGGCCTTCGGCGCA
CGCCGCCATGTATGCGAGCGGCTTACGCCGCGCGTATTCGGTGCGTGGAACAGGGGCGTTGAGTGCCCAC
ACTGCGTGTGCGTGGCCGTTGGCGCGATTGCCCACGATCGCGTTGGGCAGCGGATGGGACCCCCGGGCGC
TGAGCGCTCGGAGCGCTGCGTCTGGATGGTCTACGTCCACGACCAGCAGGTTTGCCAGCGCTGTTGGGTT
CGCCTCGATGTACCGGCGGCCTAGGGCCGACGCGCGGCTTTGGCGGTAGATCCCCTCGAGCAGATCGTCG
CTTGCCAGCGGCCAGTACGGCAGCCAGAGCTGCTCAAATTCGTCGGCGACGTGGCTCACGCTTGGTAGTA
GACCACGATTAATCACCGGTGTATGGTCCGACACGAGCTCCAAGTCAGATATTTCGCTGAGGGGCCACCC
CACAACTGCACACTCCCCCGCTCTCCCGTCGAGCCCTGGTGGTGGAACACCAGCGACAGCCGAGCACCCC
CAACCACCTGTACCAACCACTAGTTGATTAGCTAAGCAGAAGGCCATCCTGACGGATGGCCTTTTTGCGT
TTAATACTGTTTAAACTCTAGAAATATTGGATCGTCGGCACCGTCACGGCCGTGGGAGGCGGCACGATCC
GCGACGTGATGATCGGCCGCATCCCCACGGTGCTGCGCAGTGAGCTCTACGCCATCCCGGCGTTGATCTG
TGCGTTCGCTGTGCGGGCTCTAACACGTCCTAGTATGGTAGGATGAGCAACATTTCGACGCCGAGAGATT
CGCCGCCCGAAATGGGCACGATCCGCATGCTTAATTAAGAAGGAGATATACAT
Features (pLannotate 1.2.2; 8 found; start..end, strand, type, name):
      1..708     +  CDS            mCherry: mCherry is a basic (constitutively fluorescent) red fluorescent protein published in 2004, derived from Discosoma sp.. It is reported to be a very rapidly-maturing monomer with low acid sensitivity.
    909..1497    -  rep_origin     ori: high-copy-number ColE1/pMB1/pBR322/pUC origin of replication
   1608..1760    -  CDS            ble (fragment): BLE_KLEPN - Experimental evidence at protein level: Swiss-Prot protein existence level 1. Binding protein with a strong affinity to the bleomycin family of antibiotics. Binds to CL990; an antimitotic-antibiotic compound. From Klebsiella pneumoniae.
   1784..2575    -  CDS            neo: KKA2_KLEPN - Also known as kan, nptII. Experimental evidence at protein level: Swiss-Prot protein existence level 1. Resistance to kanamycin, neomycin, paromomycin, ribostamycin, butirosin and gentamicin B. From Klebsiella pneumoniae.
   2607..2801    -  CDS            tnpA (fragment): TN5P_ECOLX - Also known as tnp. Experimental evidence at protein level: Swiss-Prot protein existence level 1. Mediates transposition of transposon Tn5 by a 'cut and paste' mechanism. First, the monomeric transposase binds the 19 bp inverted DNA repeats flanking the transposon. Then, dimerization of the DNA- bound transposase creates a synaptic DNA complex. After nicking of the first DNA strand, excision of the transposon proceeds through a series of intermediates. The transposase then mediates the insertion of the transposon at a new site by strand transfer. The activity of the wild- type tran
   2800..2904    -  CDS            tnpA (fragment): TN5P_ECOLX - Also known as tnp. Experimental evidence at protein level: Swiss-Prot protein existence level 1. Mediates transposition of transposon Tn5 by a 'cut and paste' mechanism. First, the monomeric transposase binds the 19 bp inverted DNA repeats flanking the transposon. Then, dimerization of the DNA- bound transposase creates a synaptic DNA complex. After nicking of the first DNA strand, excision of the transposon proceeds through a series of intermediates. The transposase then mediates the insertion of the transposon at a new site by strand transfer. The activity of the wild- type tran
   4448..4475    +  terminator     rrnB T2 terminator: transcription terminator T2 from the E. coli rrnB gene
   4511..4615    +  CDS            Y4104_STRCO (fragment): Protein inferred from homology: Swiss-Prot protein existence level 3. From Streptomyces coelicolor (strain ATCC BAA-471 / A3(2) / M145).
