[The description below was written by a language model from this plasmid's Addgene catalogue record and pLannotate feature annotations shown in this document.]
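Description:
pDD103 is a 4,743 nt bacterial expression plasmid built on a pAL5000/pMB1 shuttle backbone and designed for constitutive production of the red fluorescent protein mCherry. The pMB1/ColE1-type origin, annotated as a high-copy replicon, supports propagation in E. coli. The pAL5000 replicon named in the catalogue entry is a mycobacterial plasmid origin commonly used to maintain vectors in actinomycetes. It was not recognised by the automated annotation, but a large unannotated stretch between the Tn5-derived region and the rrnB T2 terminator is the likely location of these replication functions. Selection is by kanamycin, conferred by the Tn5-derived neo (nptII) gene. The flanking fragments of the bleomycin-binding protein gene and of the Tn5 transposase appear to be non-functional remnants carried along with the resistance cassette, not intended payload.

The insert, recorded as pConstitutive_mCherry, consists of a constitutive promoter driving the mCherry coding sequence. The record does not identify the promoter, and no promoter feature is annotated. In the circular map, the region just upstream of mCherry contains an rrnB T2 terminator, which probably insulates the reporter from read-through transcription. It also contains a short fragment with homology to a Streptomyces coelicolor protein, which may hint at an actinomycete-derived sequence in the promoter region, though this is not confirmed. The associated publication concerns chemical and metabolite sensors for Rhodococcus opacus PD630. This suggests the plasmid serves as a constitutive fluorescence reference or control in that host, for example to benchmark expression from this backbone alongside inducible sensor constructs.
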