Addgene plasmid #119887: pDD103
Purpose: Constitutive expression of mCherry on pAL5000/pMB1 backbone with kanamycin resistance.
Depositing lab: Tae Seok Moon. Depositing organization: Washington University in Saint Louis. Publication: Development of Chemical and Metabolite Sensors for Rhodococcus opacus PD630. DeLorenzo DM, Henson WR, Moon TS. ACS Synth Biol. 2017 Oct 20;6(10):1973-1978. doi: 10.1021/acssynbio.7b00192. Epub 2017 Aug 10. PubMed 28745867.
Backbone
  Vector backbone: pAL5000/pMB1 shuttle vector
  Vector type: Bacterial Expression
Growth in bacteria
  Bacterial resistance: Kanamycin, 50 μg/mL
  Growth temperature: 37°C
  Growth strain: DH5alpha
  Copy number: Unknown
Gene/Insert
  Gene/Insert name: pConstitutive_mCherry
Terms and licenses: Academic/Nonprofit Terms; Industry Terms: Not Available to Industry
How to cite: pDD103 was a gift from Tae Seok Moon (Addgene plasmid # 119887 ; http://n2t.net/addgene:119887 ; RRID:Addgene_119887)
