>Addgene plasmid #119887 | pDD103 | depositor partial sequence | sequence record 227253 | mCherry
ATGGTGAGCAAGGGCGAGGAGGATAACATGGCCATCATCAAGGAGTTCATGCGCTTCAAGGTGCACATGG
AGGGCTCCGTGAACGGCCACGAGTTCGAGATCGAGGGCGAGGGCGAGGGCCGCCCCTACGAGGGCACCCA
GACCGCCAAGCTGAAGGTGACCAAGGGTGGCCCCCTGCCCTTCGCCTGGGACATCCTGTCCCCTCAGTTC
ATGTACGGCTCCAAGGCCTACGTGAAGCACCCCGCCGACATCCCCGACTACTTGAAGCTGTCCTTCCCCG
AGGGCTTCAAGTGGGAGCGCGTGATGAACTTCGAGGACGGCGGCGTGGTGACCGTGACCCAGGACTCCTC
CCTGCAGGACGGCGAGTTCATCTACAAGGTGAAGCTGCGCGGCACCAACTTCCCCTCCGACGGCCCCGTA
ATGCAGAAGAAGACCATGGGCTGGGAGGCCTCCTCCGAGCGGATGTACCCCGAGGACGGCGCCCTGAAGG
GCGAGATCAAGCAGAGGCTGAAGCTGAAGGACGGCGGCCACTACGACGCTGAGGTCAAGACCACCTACAA
GGCCAAGAAGCCCGTGCAGCTGCCCGGCGCCTACAACGTCAACATCAAGTTGGACATCACCTCCCACAAC
GAGGACTACACCATCGTGGAACAGTACGAACGCGCCGAGGGCCGCCACTCCACCGGCGGCATGGACGAGC
TGTACAAGTAA
