>Addgene plasmid #119887 | pDD103 | depositor partial sequence | sequence record 227254 | pConstitutive
TGTGCGGGCTCTAACACGTCCTAGTATGGTAGGATGAGCAA
